Addgene plasmid #37751: pUASp YFP RabX1 DN
Depositing lab: Matthew Scott. Depositing organization: Stanford University. Publication: Thirty-one flavors of Drosophila rab proteins. Zhang J, Schulze KL, Hiesinger PR, Suyama K, Wang S, Fish M, Acar M, Hoskins RA, Bellen HJ, Scott MP. Genetics. 2007 Jun;176(2):1307-22. Epub 2007 Apr 3. 10.1534/genetics.106.066761 PubMed 17409086.
Backbone
  Vector backbone: pUASp
  Backbone size w/o insert (bp): 9939
  Vector type: Insect Expression ; Drosophila
Growth in bacteria
  Bacterial resistance: Ampicillin, 100 μg/mL
  Growth temperature: 37°C
  Growth strain: Top10
  Copy number: Unknown
Gene/Insert
  Gene/Insert name: RabX1
  Species: D. melanogaster (fly)
  Mutation: T19N (dominant negative)
  Entrez Gene: chrw (a.k.a. Dmel_CG3870, AAF47018, CG3870, Chrw, DmRabX1, Dmel\CG3870, RAB5c, RabX1, chr, l(2)k06908)
  Promoter: GAL4
  Tag / fusion protein: YFP (N terminal on backbone)
  Cloning method: Gateway Cloning
  Sequencing primers: 5′ EGFP-C; 3′ pUASp-3 (5'-AGGTTTAACCAGGGGATGCT-3')
Terms and licenses: Academic/Nonprofit Terms; Industry Terms: Not Available to Industry
How to cite: pUASp YFP RabX1 DN was a gift from Matthew Scott (Addgene plasmid # 37751 ; http://n2t.net/addgene:37751 ; RRID:Addgene_37751)
