[The description below was written by a language model from this plasmid's Addgene catalogue record.]
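Description:
pUASp YFP RabX1 DN is a Drosophila expression plasmid built on the pUASp backbone (about 9.9 kb without the insert), a vector used for GAL4-responsive transgene expression in flies. It is propagated in E. coli under ampicillin selection; the copy number is not recorded. No feature table accompanies the entry, so the bacterial origin and any fly transformation elements or markers carried by the backbone are not stated.

The insert is the D. melanogaster RabX1 coding sequence (gene chrw, CG3870), which encodes a member of the Rab family of small GTPases. It was introduced by Gateway recombination. It carries a T19N substitution that the record annotates as dominant negative. Changes of this type in the nucleotide-binding region of Rab proteins generally favour the inactive, GDP-bound or nucleotide-free state and interfere with the endogenous protein's function. A YFP tag supplied by the backbone is fused to the N terminus, so the mutant protein can be followed by fluorescence. The N-terminal position leaves the C terminus free, which in Rab proteins typically carries the lipid modification needed for membrane association.

The promoter field is listed as GAL4, meaning that transcription depends on upstream activating sequences bound by the yeast GAL4 activator. In flies, crossing a line carrying this transgene to a chosen GAL4 driver line gives tissue- or stage-specific expression of the tagged mutant. The plasmid belongs to a systematic collection of Drosophila Rab constructs. It is suited to disrupting RabX1-dependent membrane trafficking in defined cell populations while visualising where the tagged protein localises.
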