>Addgene plasmid #37751 | pUASp YFP RabX1 DN | addgene partial sequence | sequence record 55801 | EGFP-C 5'-CATGGTCCTGCTGGAGTTCGTG-3'
CTGTACAAGTCCGGACTCAGATCTCGAGCTCAAGCTTCGAATTCTGCAGTCGACGGTACCGCGGGCCCGG
GATCATCAACAAGTTTGTACAAAAAAGCAGGCTTAATGCGCGGAATCGAGGGCAAAGTGCTTGTTCTGGG
CTCGCGAGGTGTGGGCAAAAATCGTTTGGTCATCCGCTACATAAAGAACACGCTGCACCGCAAGGAGAGC
GAGGTGCCCACGATAGCCGTGTCCTTCTTCACGTGCAACATCATCCTGGACGAGGTCAAAATTAAATTGC
AAATCTGGGATACAGCTGGCCAGGAGCGGTATCGGGCGGTGGCGCCCATGTACTACAGGAATGCCAACGC
CGCCATTCTGGTCTTCGATCTAACGCAGTACAAGACCTTCACGGAGATCAAGTCGTGGATTCAGGAACTG
CACCGCAATGTCCAGGACCCGATGATACTGACGCTGGTGGGTAACAAGATGGACATGCAGGCGCAGCGAG
CGGTCTCCCGGGAGGAGGCCTTCGTCTTCGCCACCTCCATTGGGGCCACCTACTTCGAAACATCCACCGA
AACGGATCAGGGACTGGAGCAAGTGTTCATCTCCACTGCCCAGGGACTGGTTCGCCTGGCAGACGAGGGC
AAGAGTCCGTCGCTGCGCTCCTTCCAGTCGACTGATTCGCTGGCCTACACCAACACCAACACTGCCTTCA
GTCACACGGTGGCCGCCCTGGCCAGGAGTTCCGGAAATGCAGCGTTTCGTCTGCCCTACGTGGACATTGG
CTTGGCGGTGGAGGGCGAGGACGTGAAGACCAA
